>Addgene plasmid #49695 | pVRa35_3582 | depositor full sequence | sequence record 74485 | pVRa35_3582 sequence 6038 bps
ATGCATGCAAGCACCAGCGCAACCACCGCAGCAGGTAGTGATGAAACCCTGCTGGCACGTTATCGTAAAG
GTGATAGCGCAGCATTTGAAGTTCTGTATCAGCGTCATCGTCAGGGTCTGTATCGTTTTCTGTGTGGTCT
GGCAGGTCAGACCGAACTGGCAGATGAAATTTATCAAGAAACCTGGCTGAGCCTGATTCGTAGCGAAAGC
CAGCCGCAGGGTCGTGCCAGCTTTCGTACCTGGCTGTATCAGATTGCACGTAATCGTCTGATTGATCATT
GGCGTAAACATGGTCAGCGTCAGCCGCTGCAGGATAGCTATGATGAACAGCTGCATGCACAGCCGGATCA
GGGTGCAGGTCCGGAACAGCAGCTGAGTCTGAGCCGTGATGGTGAACGTCTGCAGAGCGCACTGGAAACA
CTGCCGGAAGAACAGCGTGAAGTTTTTCTGATGCGTGCACATGGTGAACTGGAACTGGCCGAAATTGCAA
CCCTGACCCAGAGTCCGCTGGAAACCGTTAAAAGCCGTTTTCGTTATGCAGTTCAGAAACTGCGTCGTCT
GCTGGCAGAAGAAGTTGCAGTTTAAGGATCCAAGCTTGCGGCCGCACTCGAGCACCACCACCACCACCAC
TGAGATCCGGCTGCTAACAAAGCCCGAAAGGAAGCTGAGTTGGCTGCTGCCACCGCTGAGCAATAACTAG
CATAACCCCTTGGGGCCTCTAAACGGGTCTTGAGGGGTTTTTTGCTGAAAGGAGGAACTATATCCGGATT
GGCGAATGGG
[124 nt withheld, positions 781-904]
C
[91 nt withheld, positions 906-996]
A
[49 nt withheld, positions 998-1046]
CCTTTGACGTTGGAGTCCACGTTCTTT
[37 nt withheld, positions 1074-1110]
ACCCTATCTCGGTCTATTCTTTTGATTTATAAGGGATTTTGCCGATTTCGGCCTATTGGTTAAAAAATGA
GCTGATTTAACAAAAATTTAACGCGAATTTTAACAAAATATTAACGTTTACAATTTCAGGTGGCACTTTT
CGGGGAAATGTGCGCGGAACCCCTATTTGTTTATTTTTCTAAATACATTCAAATATGTATCCGCTCATGA
GACAATAACCCTGATAAATGCTTCAATAATATTGAAAAAGGAAGAGTATGAGTATTCAACATTTCCGTGT
CGCCCTTATTCCCTTTTTTGCGGCATTTTGCCTTCCTGTTTTTGCTCACCCAGAAACGCTGGTGAAAGTA
AAAGATGCTGAAGATCAGTTGGGTGCACGAGTGGGTTACATCGAACTGGATCTCAACAGCGGTAAGATCC
TTGAGAGTTTTCGCCCCGAAGAACGTTTTCCAATGATGAGCACTTTTAAAGTTCTGCTATGTGGCGCGGT
ATTATCCCGTATTGACGCCGGGCAAGAGCAACTCGGTCGCCGCATACACTATTCTCAGAATGACTTGGTT
GAGTACTCACCAGTCACAGAAAAGCATCTTACGGATGGCATGACAGTAAGAGAATTATGCAGTGCTGCCA
TAACCATGAGTGATAACACTGCGGCCAACTTACTTCTGACAACGATCGGAGGACCGAAGGAGCTAACCGC
TTTTTTGCACAACATGGGGGATCATGTAACTCGCCTTGATCGTTGGGAACCGGAGCTGAATGAAGCCATA
CCAAACGACGAGCGTGACACCACGATGCCTGCAGCAATGGCAACAACGTTGCGCAAACTATTAACTGGCG
AACTACTTACTCTAGCTTCCCGGCAACAATTAATAGACTGGATGGAGGCGGATAAAGTTGCAGGACCACT
TCTGCGCTCGGCCCTTCCGGCTGGCTGGTTTATTGCTGATAAATCTGGAGCCGGTGAGCGTGGGTCTCGC
GGTATCATTGCAGCACTGGGGCCAGATGGTAAGCCCTCCCGTATCGTAGTTATCTACACGACGGGGAGTC
AGGCAACTATGGATGAACGAAATAGACAGATCGCTGAGATAGGTGCCTCACTGATTAAGCATTGGTAACT
GTCAGACCAAGTTTACTCATATATACTTTAGATTGATTTAAAACTTCATTTTTAATTTAAAAGGATCTAG
GTGAAGATCCTTTTTGATAATCTCATGACCAAAATCCCTTAACGTGAGTTTTCGTTCCACTGAGCGTCAG
ACCCCGTAGAAAAGATCAAAGGATCTTCTTGAGATCCTTTTTTTCTGCGCGTAATCTGCTGCTTGCAAAC
AAAAAAACCACCGCTACCAGCGGTGGTTTGTTTGCCGGATCAAGAGCTACCAACTCTTTTTCCGAAGGTA
ACTGGCTTCAGCAGAGCGCAGATACCAAATACTGTCCTTCTAGTGTAGCCGTAGTTAGGCCACCACTTCA
AGAACTCTGTAGCACCGCCTACATACCTCGCTCTGCTAATCCTGTTACCAGTGGCTGCTGCCAGTGGCGA
TAAGTCGTGTCTTACCGGGTTGGACTCAAGACGATAGTTACCGGATAAGGCGCAGCGGTCGGGCTGAACG
GGGGGTTCGTGCACACAGCCCAGCTTGGAGCGAACGACCTACACCGAACTGAGATACCTACAGCGTGAGC
TATGAGAAAGCGCCACGCTTCCCGAAGGGAGAAAGGCGGACAGGTATCCGGTAAGCGGCAGGGTCGGAAC
AGGAGAGCGCACGAGGGAGCTTCCAGGGGGAAACGCCTGGTATCTTTATAGTCCTGTCGGGTTTCGCCAC
CTCTGACTTGAGCGTCGATTTTTGTGATGCTCGTCAGGGGGGCGGAGCCTATGGAAAAACGCCAGCAACG
CGGCCTTTTTACGGTTCCTGGCCTTTTGCTGGCCTTTTGCTCACATGTTCTTTCCTGCGTTATCCCCTGA
TTCTGTGGATAACCGTATTACCGCCTTTGAGTGAGCTGATACCGCTCGCCGCAGCCGAACGACCGAGCGC
AGCGAGTCAGTGAGCGAGGAAGCGGAAGAGCGCCTGATGCGGTATTTTCTCCTTACGCATCTGTGCGGTA
TTTCACACCGCATATATGGTGCACTCTCAGTACAATCTGCTCTGATGCCGCATAGTTAAGCCAGTATACA
CTCCGCTATCGCTACGTGACTGGGTCATGGCTGCGCCCCGACACCCGCCAACACCCGCTGACGCGCCCTG
ACGGGCTTGTCTGCTCCCGGCATCCGCTTACAGACAAGCTGTGACCGTCTCCGGGAGCTGCATGTGTCAG
AGGTTTTCACCGTCATCACCGAAACGCGCGAGGCAGCTGCGGTAAAGCTCATCAGCGTGGTCGTGAAGCG
ATTCACAGATGTCTGCCTGTTCATCCGCGTCCAGCTCGTTGAGTTTCTCCAGAAGCGTTAATGTCTGGCT
TCTGATAAAGCGGGCCATGTTAAGGGCGGTTTTTTCCTGTTTGGTCACTGATGCCTCCGTGTAAGGGGGA
TTTCTGTTCATGGGGGTAATGATACCGATGAAACGAGAGAGGATGCTCACGATACGGGTTACTGATGATG
AACATGCCCGGTTACTGGAACGTTGTGAGGGTAAACAACTGGCGGTATGGATGCGGCGGGACCAGAGAAA
AATCACTCAGGGTCAATGCCAGCGCTTCGTTAATACAGATGTAGGTGTTCCACAGGGTAGCCAGCAGCAT
CCTGCGATGCAGATCCGGAACATAATGGTGCAGGGCGCTGACTTCCGCGTTTCCAGACTTTACGAAACAC
GGAAACCGAAGACCATTCATGTTGTTGCTCAGGTCGCAGACGTTTTGCAGCAGCAGTCGCTTCACGTTCG
CTCGCGTATCGGTGATTCATTCTGCTAACCAGTAAGGCAACCCCGCCAGCCTAGCCGGGTCCTCAACGAC
AGGAGCACGATCATGCGCACCCGTGGGGCCGCCATGCCGGCGATAATGGCCTGCTTCTCGCCGAAACGTT
TGGTGGCGGGACCAGTGACGAAGGCTTGAGCGAGGGCGTGCAAGATTCCGAATACCGCAAGCGACAGGCC
GATCATCGTCGCGCTCCAGCGAAAGCGGTCCTCGCCGAAAATGACCCAGAGCGCTGCCGGCACCTGTCCT
ACGAGTTGCATGATAAAGAAGACAGTCATAAGTGCGGCGACGATAGTCATGCCCCGCGCCCACCGGAAGG
AGCTGACTGGGTTGAAGGCTCTCAAGGGCATCGGTCGAGATCCCGGTGCCTAATGAGTGAGCTAACTTAC
ATTAATTGCGTTGCGCTCACTGCCCGCTTTCCAGTCGGGAAACCTGTCGTGCCAGCTGCATTAATGAATC
GGCCAACGCGCGGGGAGAGGCGGTTTGCGTATTGGGCGCCAGGGTGGTTTTTCTTTTCACCAGTGAGACG
GGCAACAGCTGATTGCCCTTCACCGCCTGGCCCTGAGAGAGTTGCAGCAAGCGGTCCACGCTGGTTTGCC
CCAGCAGGCGAAAATCCTGTTTGATGGTGGTTAACGGCGGGATATAACATGAGCTGTCTTCGGTATCGTC
GTATCCCACTACCGAGATATCCGCACCAACGCGCAGCCCGGACTCGGTAATGGCGCGCATTGCGCCCAGC
GCCATCTGATCGTTGGCAACCAGCATCGCAGTGGGAACGATGCCCTCATTCAGCATTTGCATGGTTTGTT
GAAAACCGGACATGGCACTCCAGTCGCCTTCCCGTTCCGCTATCGGCTGAATTTGATTGCGAGTGAGATA
TTTATGCCAGCCAGCCAGACGCAGACGCGCCGAGACAGAACTTAATGGGCCCGCTAACAGCGCGATTTGC
TGGTGACCCAATGCGACCAGATGCTCCACGCCCAGTCGCGTACCGTCTTCATGGGAGAAAATAATACTGT
TGATGGGTGTCTGGTCAGAGACATCAAGAAATAACGCCGGAACATTAGTGCAGGCAGCTTCCACAGCAAT
GGCATCCTGGTCATCCAGCGGATAGTTAATGATCAGCCCACTGACGCGTTGCGCGAGAAGATTGTGCACC
GCCGCTTTACAGGCTTCGACGCCGCTTCGTTCTACCATCGACACCACCACGCTGGCACCCAGTTGATCGG
CGCGAGATTTAATCGCCGCGACAATTTGCGACGGCGCGTGCAGGGCCAGACTGGAGGTGGCAACGCCAAT
CAGCAACGACTGTTTGCCCGCCAGTTGTTGTGCCACGCGGTTGGGAATGTAATTCAGCTCCGCCATCGCC
GCTTCCACTTTTTCCCGCGTTTTCGCAGAAACGTGGCTGGCCTGGTTCACCACGCGGGAAACGGTCTGAT
AAGAGACACCGGCATACTCTGCGACATCGTATAACGTTACTGGTTTCACATTCACCACCCTGAATTGACT
CTCTTCCGGGCGCTATCATGCCATACCGCGAAAGGTTTTGCGCCATTCGATGGTGTCCGGGATCTCGACG
CTCTCCCTTATGCGACTCCTGCATTAGGAAGCAGCCCAGTAGTAGGTTGAGGCCGTTGAGCACCGCCGCC
GCAAGGAATGGTGCATGCAAGGAGATGGCGCCCAACAGTCCCCCGGCCACGGGGCCTGCCACCATACCCA
CGCCGAAACAAGCGCTCATGAGCCCGAAGTGGCGAGCCCGATCTTCCCCATCGGTGATGTCGGCGATATA
GGCGCCAGCAACCGCACCTGTGGCGCCGGTGATGCCGGCCACGATGCGTCCGGCGTAGAGGATCGAGATC
TCGATCCCGCGAAATTAATACGACTCACTATAGGGGAATTGTGAGCGGATAACAATTCCCCTCTAGAAAT
AATTTTGTTTAACTTTAAGAAGGAGATATACCATGGGCAGCAGCCATCATCATCATCATCACAGCAGCGG
CCTGGAAGTTCTGTTCCAGGGGCCCCAT
Features (pLannotate 1.2.2; 19 found; start..end, strand, type, name):
    613..630     +  CDS            9xHis (fragment): 9xHis affinity tag
    640..689     +  CDS            SET1 (fragment): solubility-enhancement tag derived from T7 phage gene 10B
    697..744     +  terminator     T7 terminator: transcription terminator for bacteriophage T7 RNA polymerase
    781..1236    +  rep_origin     f1 ori (sequence partly withheld): f1 bacteriophage origin of replication; arrow indicates direction of (+) strand synthesis
   1263..1367    +  promoter       AmpR promoter: bla
   1368..2228    +  CDS            AmpR: β-lactamase; bla; confers resistance to ampicillin, carbenicillin, and related antibiotics
   2399..2987    +  rep_origin     ori: high-copy-number ColE1/pMB1/pBR322/pUC origin of replication
   3173..3315    -  misc_feature   bom: basis of mobility region from pBR322
   3417..3608    -  CDS            rop: Rop protein, which maintains plasmids at low copy number; rop
   3625..4005    +  CDS            YPB1_ECOLX: Protein predicted: Swiss-Prot protein existence level 4. From Escherichia coli.
   4077..4368    -  CDS            TcR (fragment): tetracycline efflux protein; tet; confers resistance to tetracycline
   4383..4404    -  protein_bind   CAP binding site: CAP binding activates transcription in the presence of cAMP. E. coli catabolite activator protein
   4417..5499    -  CDS            lacI: lac repressor; lacI; The lac repressor binds to the lac operator to inhibit transcription in E. coli. This inhibition can be relieved by adding lactose or isopropyl-β-D-thiogalactopyranoside (IPTG).
   5500..5577    -  promoter       lacI promoter: lacI
   5585..5864    -  CDS            TcR (fragment): tetracycline efflux protein; tet; confers resistance to tetracycline
   5886..5904    +  promoter       T7 promoter: promoter for bacteriophage T7 RNA polymerase
   5905..5929    +  protein_bind   lac operator: The lac repressor binds to the lac operator to inhibit transcription in E. coli. This inhibition can be relieved by adding lactose or isopropyl-β-D-thiogalactopyranoside (IPTG). lac repressor encoded by lacI
   5944..5966    +  RBS            RBS: efficient ribosome binding site from bacteriophage T7 gene 10 (Olins and Rangwala, 1989)
   5985..6001    +  CDS            capTEV™ (fragment): composite tag for in vivo biotinylation, TEV protease cleavage, and 6xHis tagging
