[The description below was written by a language model from this plasmid's Addgene catalogue record and pLannotate feature annotations shown in this document.]
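Description:
pVRa35_3582 is a bacterial expression plasmid built on the pVRa backbone, a pET-like vector for T7 RNA polymerase-driven expression in E. coli and for synthetic biology applications. It is maintained through a ColE1/pMB1-type origin accompanied by the rop gene and the pBR322 bom region, which fits the low copy number given in the catalogue entry. Selection is by ampicillin through the bla (AmpR) gene and its own promoter. An f1 phage origin is also present, and the short tetracycline-resistance fragments flagged in the annotation are non-functional remnants of the pBR322 lineage.

The insert is ECF35_3582, an extracytoplasmic function (ECF) sigma factor from Pseudomonas aeruginosa PAO1, codon optimized for E. coli and cloned between NdeI and HindIII sites that remain intact. The automated feature table does not annotate this coding sequence itself. It would lie in the unannotated stretch spanning the circular origin of the 6,038 nt record, between the upstream expression signals and the T7 terminator.

Transcription comes from a T7 promoter directly followed by a lac operator, with a T7 gene 10 ribosome binding site. A plasmid-borne lacI gene with its own promoter supplies repressor, so expression is held off until IPTG is added and also requires a host that provides T7 RNA polymerase. The backbone contributes an N-terminal His6 tag followed by a PreScission protease site. The small "capTEV" fragment hit probably reflects this histidine stretch. The downstream His and SET1 fragment hits look like vector-derived sequence after the cloning site rather than recorded fusions.

The associated work mapped crosstalk among sigma factors, anti-sigmas and promoters, so this plasmid serves as an inducible sigma factor source for building orthogonal genetic switches.
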