Addgene plasmid #49695: pVRa35_3582
Depositing lab: Christopher Voigt. Depositing organization: University of California, San Francisco (UCSF). Publication: Design of orthogonal genetic switches based on a crosstalk map of sigmas, anti-sigmas, and promoters. Rhodius VA, Segall-Shapiro TH, Sharon BD, Ghodasara A, Orlova E, Tabakh H, Burkhardt DH, Clancy K, Peterson TC, Gross CA, Voigt CA. Mol Syst Biol. 2013 Oct 29;9:702. doi: 10.1038/msb.2013.58. PubMed 24169405.
Backbone
  Vector backbone: pVRa
  Vector type: Bacterial Expression, Synthetic Biology
Growth in bacteria
  Bacterial resistance: Ampicillin, 100 μg/mL
  Growth temperature: 37°C
  Growth strain: DH10B
  Copy number: Low Copy
Gene/Insert
  Gene/Insert name: ECF35_3582
  Species: Pseudomonas aeruginosa PAO1
  Mutation: Codon optimized for E.coli
  Promoter: pT7-lacO
  Tag / fusion protein: His6-PreScission (N terminal on backbone)
  Cloning method: Restriction Enzyme; 5′ cloning site NdeI (not destroyed); 3′ cloning site HindIII (not destroyed)
  Sequencing primers: 5′ CGATATAGGCGCCAGCAAC; 3′ CAGCAGCCAACTCAGCTTC
Terms and licenses: Academic/Nonprofit Terms; Industry Terms: Not Available to Industry
How to cite: pVRa35_3582 was a gift from Christopher Voigt (Addgene plasmid # 49695 ; http://n2t.net/addgene:49695 ; RRID:Addgene_49695)
