>Addgene plasmid #49695 | pVRa35_3582 | depositor partial sequence | sequence record 74068 | ECF gene
ATGCATGCAAGCACCAGCGCAACCACCGCAGCAGGTAGTGATGAAACCCTGCTGGCACGTTATCGTAAAG
GTGATAGCGCAGCATTTGAAGTTCTGTATCAGCGTCATCGTCAGGGTCTGTATCGTTTTCTGTGTGGTCT
GGCAGGTCAGACCGAACTGGCAGATGAAATTTATCAAGAAACCTGGCTGAGCCTGATTCGTAGCGAAAGC
CAGCCGCAGGGTCGTGCCAGCTTTCGTACCTGGCTGTATCAGATTGCACGTAATCGTCTGATTGATCATT
GGCGTAAACATGGTCAGCGTCAGCCGCTGCAGGATAGCTATGATGAACAGCTGCATGCACAGCCGGATCA
GGGTGCAGGTCCGGAACAGCAGCTGAGTCTGAGCCGTGATGGTGAACGTCTGCAGAGCGCACTGGAAACA
CTGCCGGAAGAACAGCGTGAAGTTTTTCTGATGCGTGCACATGGTGAACTGGAACTGGCCGAAATTGCAA
CCCTGACCCAGAGTCCGCTGGAAACCGTTAAAAGCCGTTTTCGTTATGCAGTTCAGAAACTGCGTCGTCT
GCTGGCAGAAGAAGTTGCAGTTTAA
