>Addgene plasmid #49695 | pVRa35_3582 | depositor partial sequence | sequence record 74069 | pVRa backbone
GGATCCAAGCTTGCGGCCGCACTCGAGCACCACCACCACCACCACTGAGATCCGGCTGCTAACAAAGCCC
GAAAGGAAGCTGAGTTGGCTGCTGCCACCGCTGAGCAATAACTAGCATAACCCCTTGGGGCCTCTAAACG
GGTCTTGAGGGGTTTTTTGCTGAAAGGAGGAACTATATCCGGATTGGCGAATGGG
[124 nt withheld, positions 196-319]
C
[91 nt withheld, positions 321-411]
A
[49 nt withheld, positions 413-461]
CCTTTGACGTTGGAGTCCACGTTCTTT
[37 nt withheld, positions 489-525]
ACCCTATCTCGGTCTATTCTTTTGATTTATAAGGGATTTTGCCGATTTCGGCCTATTGGTTAAAAAATGA
GCTGATTTAACAAAAATTTAACGCGAATTTTAACAAAATATTAACGTTTACAATTTCAGGTGGCACTTTT
CGGGGAAATGTGCGCGGAACCCCTATTTGTTTATTTTTCTAAATACATTCAAATATGTATCCGCTCATGA
GACAATAACCCTGATAAATGCTTCAATAATATTGAAAAAGGAAGAGTATGAGTATTCAACATTTCCGTGT
CGCCCTTATTCCCTTTTTTGCGGCATTTTGCCTTCCTGTTTTTGCTCACCCAGAAACGCTGGTGAAAGTA
AAAGATGCTGAAGATCAGTTGGGTGCACGAGTGGGTTACATCGAACTGGATCTCAACAGCGGTAAGATCC
TTGAGAGTTTTCGCCCCGAAGAACGTTTTCCAATGATGAGCACTTTTAAAGTTCTGCTATGTGGCGCGGT
ATTATCCCGTATTGACGCCGGGCAAGAGCAACTCGGTCGCCGCATACACTATTCTCAGAATGACTTGGTT
GAGTACTCACCAGTCACAGAAAAGCATCTTACGGATGGCATGACAGTAAGAGAATTATGCAGTGCTGCCA
TAACCATGAGTGATAACACTGCGGCCAACTTACTTCTGACAACGATCGGAGGACCGAAGGAGCTAACCGC
TTTTTTGCACAACATGGGGGATCATGTAACTCGCCTTGATCGTTGGGAACCGGAGCTGAATGAAGCCATA
CCAAACGACGAGCGTGACACCACGATGCCTGCAGCAATGGCAACAACGTTGCGCAAACTATTAACTGGCG
AACTACTTACTCTAGCTTCCCGGCAACAATTAATAGACTGGATGGAGGCGGATAAAGTTGCAGGACCACT
TCTGCGCTCGGCCCTTCCGGCTGGCTGGTTTATTGCTGATAAATCTGGAGCCGGTGAGCGTGGGTCTCGC
GGTATCATTGCAGCACTGGGGCCAGATGGTAAGCCCTCCCGTATCGTAGTTATCTACACGACGGGGAGTC
AGGCAACTATGGATGAACGAAATAGACAGATCGCTGAGATAGGTGCCTCACTGATTAAGCATTGGTAACT
GTCAGACCAAGTTTACTCATATATACTTTAGATTGATTTAAAACTTCATTTTTAATTTAAAAGGATCTAG
GTGAAGATCCTTTTTGATAATCTCATGACCAAAATCCCTTAACGTGAGTTTTCGTTCCACTGAGCGTCAG
ACCCCGTAGAAAAGATCAAAGGATCTTCTTGAGATCCTTTTTTTCTGCGCGTAATCTGCTGCTTGCAAAC
AAAAAAACCACCGCTACCAGCGGTGGTTTGTTTGCCGGATCAAGAGCTACCAACTCTTTTTCCGAAGGTA
ACTGGCTTCAGCAGAGCGCAGATACCAAATACTGTCCTTCTAGTGTAGCCGTAGTTAGGCCACCACTTCA
AGAACTCTGTAGCACCGCCTACATACCTCGCTCTGCTAATCCTGTTACCAGTGGCTGCTGCCAGTGGCGA
TAAGTCGTGTCTTACCGGGTTGGACTCAAGACGATAGTTACCGGATAAGGCGCAGCGGTCGGGCTGAACG
GGGGGTTCGTGCACACAGCCCAGCTTGGAGCGAACGACCTACACCGAACTGAGATACCTACAGCGTGAGC
TATGAGAAAGCGCCACGCTTCCCGAAGGGAGAAAGGCGGACAGGTATCCGGTAAGCGGCAGGGTCGGAAC
AGGAGAGCGCACGAGGGAGCTTCCAGGGGGAAACGCCTGGTATCTTTATAGTCCTGTCGGGTTTCGCCAC
CTCTGACTTGAGCGTCGATTTTTGTGATGCTCGTCAGGGGGGCGGAGCCTATGGAAAAACGCCAGCAACG
CGGCCTTTTTACGGTTCCTGGCCTTTTGCTGGCCTTTTGCTCACATGTTCTTTCCTGCGTTATCCCCTGA
TTCTGTGGATAACCGTATTACCGCCTTTGAGTGAGCTGATACCGCTCGCCGCAGCCGAACGACCGAGCGC
AGCGAGTCAGTGAGCGAGGAAGCGGAAGAGCGCCTGATGCGGTATTTTCTCCTTACGCATCTGTGCGGTA
TTTCACACCGCATATATGGTGCACTCTCAGTACAATCTGCTCTGATGCCGCATAGTTAAGCCAGTATACA
CTCCGCTATCGCTACGTGACTGGGTCATGGCTGCGCCCCGACACCCGCCAACACCCGCTGACGCGCCCTG
ACGGGCTTGTCTGCTCCCGGCATCCGCTTACAGACAAGCTGTGACCGTCTCCGGGAGCTGCATGTGTCAG
AGGTTTTCACCGTCATCACCGAAACGCGCGAGGCAGCTGCGGTAAAGCTCATCAGCGTGGTCGTGAAGCG
ATTCACAGATGTCTGCCTGTTCATCCGCGTCCAGCTCGTTGAGTTTCTCCAGAAGCGTTAATGTCTGGCT
TCTGATAAAGCGGGCCATGTTAAGGGCGGTTTTTTCCTGTTTGGTCACTGATGCCTCCGTGTAAGGGGGA
TTTCTGTTCATGGGGGTAATGATACCGATGAAACGAGAGAGGATGCTCACGATACGGGTTACTGATGATG
AACATGCCCGGTTACTGGAACGTTGTGAGGGTAAACAACTGGCGGTATGGATGCGGCGGGACCAGAGAAA
AATCACTCAGGGTCAATGCCAGCGCTTCGTTAATACAGATGTAGGTGTTCCACAGGGTAGCCAGCAGCAT
CCTGCGATGCAGATCCGGAACATAATGGTGCAGGGCGCTGACTTCCGCGTTTCCAGACTTTACGAAACAC
GGAAACCGAAGACCATTCATGTTGTTGCTCAGGTCGCAGACGTTTTGCAGCAGCAGTCGCTTCACGTTCG
CTCGCGTATCGGTGATTCATTCTGCTAACCAGTAAGGCAACCCCGCCAGCCTAGCCGGGTCCTCAACGAC
AGGAGCACGATCATGCGCACCCGTGGGGCCGCCATGCCGGCGATAATGGCCTGCTTCTCGCCGAAACGTT
TGGTGGCGGGACCAGTGACGAAGGCTTGAGCGAGGGCGTGCAAGATTCCGAATACCGCAAGCGACAGGCC
GATCATCGTCGCGCTCCAGCGAAAGCGGTCCTCGCCGAAAATGACCCAGAGCGCTGCCGGCACCTGTCCT
ACGAGTTGCATGATAAAGAAGACAGTCATAAGTGCGGCGACGATAGTCATGCCCCGCGCCCACCGGAAGG
AGCTGACTGGGTTGAAGGCTCTCAAGGGCATCGGTCGAGATCCCGGTGCCTAATGAGTGAGCTAACTTAC
ATTAATTGCGTTGCGCTCACTGCCCGCTTTCCAGTCGGGAAACCTGTCGTGCCAGCTGCATTAATGAATC
GGCCAACGCGCGGGGAGAGGCGGTTTGCGTATTGGGCGCCAGGGTGGTTTTTCTTTTCACCAGTGAGACG
GGCAACAGCTGATTGCCCTTCACCGCCTGGCCCTGAGAGAGTTGCAGCAAGCGGTCCACGCTGGTTTGCC
CCAGCAGGCGAAAATCCTGTTTGATGGTGGTTAACGGCGGGATATAACATGAGCTGTCTTCGGTATCGTC
GTATCCCACTACCGAGATATCCGCACCAACGCGCAGCCCGGACTCGGTAATGGCGCGCATTGCGCCCAGC
GCCATCTGATCGTTGGCAACCAGCATCGCAGTGGGAACGATGCCCTCATTCAGCATTTGCATGGTTTGTT
GAAAACCGGACATGGCACTCCAGTCGCCTTCCCGTTCCGCTATCGGCTGAATTTGATTGCGAGTGAGATA
TTTATGCCAGCCAGCCAGACGCAGACGCGCCGAGACAGAACTTAATGGGCCCGCTAACAGCGCGATTTGC
TGGTGACCCAATGCGACCAGATGCTCCACGCCCAGTCGCGTACCGTCTTCATGGGAGAAAATAATACTGT
TGATGGGTGTCTGGTCAGAGACATCAAGAAATAACGCCGGAACATTAGTGCAGGCAGCTTCCACAGCAAT
GGCATCCTGGTCATCCAGCGGATAGTTAATGATCAGCCCACTGACGCGTTGCGCGAGAAGATTGTGCACC
GCCGCTTTACAGGCTTCGACGCCGCTTCGTTCTACCATCGACACCACCACGCTGGCACCCAGTTGATCGG
CGCGAGATTTAATCGCCGCGACAATTTGCGACGGCGCGTGCAGGGCCAGACTGGAGGTGGCAACGCCAAT
CAGCAACGACTGTTTGCCCGCCAGTTGTTGTGCCACGCGGTTGGGAATGTAATTCAGCTCCGCCATCGCC
GCTTCCACTTTTTCCCGCGTTTTCGCAGAAACGTGGCTGGCCTGGTTCACCACGCGGGAAACGGTCTGAT
AAGAGACACCGGCATACTCTGCGACATCGTATAACGTTACTGGTTTCACATTCACCACCCTGAATTGACT
CTCTTCCGGGCGCTATCATGCCATACCGCGAAAGGTTTTGCGCCATTCGATGGTGTCCGGGATCTCGACG
CTCTCCCTTATGCGACTCCTGCATTAGGAAGCAGCCCAGTAGTAGGTTGAGGCCGTTGAGCACCGCCGCC
GCAAGGAATGGTGCATGCAAGGAGATGGCGCCCAACAGTCCCCCGGCCACGGGGCCTGCCACCATACCCA
CGCCGAAACAAGCGCTCATGAGCCCGAAGTGGCGAGCCCGATCTTCCCCATCGGTGATGTCGGCGATATA
GGCGCCAGCAACCGCACCTGTGGCGCCGGTGATGCCGGCCACGATGCGTCCGGCGTAGAGGATCGAGATC
TCGATCCCGCGAAATTAATACGACTCACTATAGGGGAATTGTGAGCGGATAACAATTCCCCTCTAGAAAT
AATTTTGTTTAACTTTAAGAAGGAGATATACCATGGGCAGCAGCCATCATCATCATCATCACAGCAGCGG
CCTGGAAGTTCTGTTCCAGGGGCCCCAT
