>Addgene plasmid #49695 | pVRa35_3582 | addgene partial sequence | sequence record 77282 | pBRrevBam 5'-GGTGATGTCGGCGATATAGG-3'
CGGTGATGCCGGCCACGATGCGTCCGGCGTAGAGGATCGAGATCTCGATCCCGCGAAATTAATACGACTC
ACTATAGGGGAATTGTGAGCGGATAACAATTCCCCTCTAGAAATAATTTTGTTTAACTTTAAGAAGGAGA
TATACCATGGGCAGCAGCCATCATCATCATCATCACAGCAGCGGCCTGGAAGTTCTGTTCCAGGGGCCCC
ATATGCATGCAAGCACCAGCGCAACCACCGCAGCAGGTAGTGATGAAACCCTGCTGGCACGTTATCGTAA
AGGTGATAGCGCAGCATTTGAAGTTCTGTATCAGCGTCATCGTCAGGGTCTGTATCGTTTTCTGTGTGGT
CTGGCAGGTCAGACCGAACTGGCAGATGAAATTTATCAAGAAACCTGGCTGAGCCTGATTCGTAGCGAAA
GCCAGCCGCAGGGTCGTGCCAGCTTTCGTACCTGGCTGTATCAGATTGCACGTAATCGTCTGATTGATCA
TTGGCGTAAACATGGTCAGCGTCAGCCGCTGCAGGATAGCTATGATGAACAGCTGCATGCACAGCCGGAT
CAGGGTGCAGGTCCGGAACAGCAGCTGAGTCTGAGCCGTGATGGTGAACGTCTGCAGAGCGCACTGGAAA
CACTGCCGGAAGAACAGCGTGAAGTTTTTCTGATGCGTGCACATGGTGAACTGGAACTGGCCGAAATTGC
AACCCTGACCCAGAGTCCGCTGGAAACCGTTAAAAGCCGTTTTCGTTATGCAGTTCAGAAACTGCGTCGT
CTGCTGGCAGAAGAAGTTGCAGTTTAAGGATCCAAGCTTGCGGCCGCACTCGAGCACCACCACCACCACC
ACTGAGATCCGGCTGCTAACAAAGCCCGAAAGGAAGCTGAGTTGGCTGCTGCCACCGCTGAGCAATAACT
AGCATAACCCCTTGGGGCCTCTAAACGGGTCTTG
